Addgene plasmid #79513: pENTR221-NR1H2
Purpose: MultiSite Gateway entry clones, second fragment (attL5, attL2) Human NR1H2 CDS
Depositing lab: Peter Jon Nelson. Depositing organization: Klinikum der Ludwig Maximilians-Universitaet Muenchen. Publication: A vector platform for the rapid and efficient engineering of stable complex transgenes. Jackel C, Nogueira MS, Ehni N, Kraus C, Ranke J, Dohmann M, Noessner E, Nelson PJ. Sci Rep. 2016 Oct 3;6:34365. doi: 10.1038/srep34365. PubMed 27694838.
Backbone
  Vector backbone: pDONR221-P5P2
  Backbone manufacturer: Thermo Scientific
  Backbone size w/o insert (bp): 4774
  Total vector size (bp): 3943
  Modifications to backbone: Gateway cloned NR1H2 Insert
  Vector type: Multisite Gateway Entry Clone
Growth in bacteria
  Bacterial resistance: Kanamycin, 50 μg/mL
  Growth temperature: 37°C
  Growth strain: DH5alpha
  Copy number: High Copy
Gene/Insert
  Gene/Insert name: LXR BETA (alt names: NR1H2; LXRB)
  Species: H. sapiens (human)
  Insert size (bp): 1208
  GenBank ID: NM_007121.5
  Entrez Gene: NR1H2 (a.k.a. LXR-b, LXRB, NER, NER-I, RIP15, UNR)
  Promoter: no Promoter
  Cloning method: Gateway Cloning
  Sequencing primers: 5′ M13-FP; 3′ M13-RP
Terms and licenses: Academic/Nonprofit Terms; Industry Terms: Not Available to Industry
Depositor comments: Multisite Gateway Entry Clone for NR1H2 CDS. Second Fragment for 2 Fragment MultiSite Gateway LR reaction.
How to cite: pENTR221-NR1H2 was a gift from Peter Jon Nelson (Addgene plasmid # 79513 ; http://n2t.net/addgene:79513 ; RRID:Addgene_79513)
