[The description below was written by a language model from this plasmid's Addgene catalogue record and pLannotate feature annotations shown in this document.]
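Description:
pENTR221-NR1H2 is a MultiSite Gateway entry clone derived from the pDONR221-P5P2 donor vector, carrying the human NR1H2 coding sequence (liver X receptor beta, LXRβ) between attL5 and attL2 recombination sites. It is a small bacterial plasmid of about 3.9 kb, maintained in E. coli at high copy number through a ColE1/pUC-type origin and selected with kanamycin via the KanR aminoglycoside phosphotransferase gene. The total size is smaller than the listed empty backbone because the donor vector's own attP-flanked cassette is replaced by the insert during Gateway cloning. rrnB T1 and T2 terminators sit upstream of the attL5 site, where they shield the insert from read-through transcription originating in the backbone. Short lacI and lacZα fragments and a T7 promoter oriented back towards the attL2 side are backbone remnants.

The insert has no promoter of its own, as expected for an entry clone, so NR1H2 is not meant to be expressed from this plasmid. NR1H2 encodes a ligand-dependent nuclear receptor that binds DR-4 response elements and regulates cholesterol and lipid metabolism genes. The catalogue lists the insert as 1208 bp, whereas the annotated NR1H2 CDS spans roughly 1.38 kb of the sequenced plasmid. The record does not explain this discrepancy.

The attL5/attL2 pairing defines this clone as the second fragment in a two-fragment MultiSite Gateway LR reaction. It is combined with a first-position entry clone, presumably one supplying a promoter or other upstream element, and a destination vector, assembling both pieces in fixed order and orientation. It belongs to a vector platform designed for rapid construction of stable, complex transgenes.
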