Features (pLannotate 1.2.2; 10 found; start..end, strand, type, name):
    121..213     +  CDS            lacI (fragment): lac repressor; lacI; The lac repressor binds to the lac operator to inhibit transcription in E. coli. This inhibition can be relieved by adding lactose or isopropyl-β-D-thiogalactopyranoside (IPTG).
    268..295     -  terminator     rrnB T2 terminator: transcription terminator T2 from the E. coli rrnB gene
    427..470     +  terminator     rrnB T1 terminator: Escherichia coli rrnB; transcription terminator T1 from the E. coli rrnB gene
    517..553     -  CDS            lacZα (fragment): LacZα fragment of β-galactosidase; lacZ fragment
    570..665     +  protein_bind   attL5: mutant version of attL; recombination site for the Gateway® LR reaction LR Clonase™
    668..2050    +  CDS            NR1H2: NR1H2_HUMAN - Also known as LXRB, NER, UNR. Experimental evidence at protein level: Swiss-Prot protein existence level 1. Nuclear receptor that exhibits a ligand-dependent transcriptional activation activity (PubMed:25661920). Binds preferentially to double-stranded oligonucleotide direct repeats having the consensus half-site sequence 5'-AGGTCA-3' and 4-nt spacing (DR-4). Regulates cholesterol uptake through MYLIP-dependent ubiquitination of LDLR, VLDLR and LRP8; DLDLR and LRP8. Interplays functionally with RORA for the regulation of genes involved in liver metabolism (By similarity). Induces
   2055..2154    -  protein_bind   attL2: mutant version of attL; recombination site for the Gateway® LR reaction LR Clonase™
   2185..2203    -  promoter       T7 promoter: promoter for bacteriophage T7 RNA polymerase
   2337..3146    +  CDS            KanR: aminoglycoside phosphotransferase; aph(3')-Ia; confers resistance to kanamycin in bacteria or G418 (Geneticin®) in eukaryotes
   3293..3881    +  rep_origin     ori: high-copy-number ColE1/pMB1/pBR322/pUC origin of replication
>Addgene plasmid #79513 | pENTR221-NR1H2 | addgene full sequence | sequence record 178081 | Addgene NGS Result
CTTTCCTGCGTTATCCCCTGATTCTGTGGATAACCGTATTACCGCCTTTGAGTGAGCTGATACCGCTCGC
CGCAGCCGAACGACCGAGCGCAGCGAGTCAGTGAGCGAGGAAGCGGAAGAGCGCCCAATACGCAAACCGC
CTCTCCCCGCGCGTTGGCCGATTCATTAATGCAGCTGGCACGACAGGTTTCCCGACTGGAAAGCGGGCAG
TGAGCGCAACGCAATTAATACGCGTACCGCTAGCCAGGAAGAGTTTGTAGAAACGCAAAAAGGCCATCCG
TCAGGATGGCCTTCTGCTTAGTTTGATGCCTGGCAGTTTATGGCGGGCGTCCTGCCCGCCACCCTCCGGG
CCGTTGCTTCACAACGTTCAAATCCGCTCCCGGCGGATTTGTCCTACTCAGGAGAGCGTTCACCGACAAA
CAACAGATAAAACGAAAGGCCCAGTCTTCCGACTGAGCCTTTCGTTTTATTTGATGCCTGGCAGTTCCCT
ACTCTCGCGTTAACGCTAGCATGGATGTTTTCCCAGTCACGACGTTGTAAAACGACGGCCAGTCTTAAGC
TCGGGCCCCAAATAATGATTTTATTTTGACTGATAGTGACCTGTTCGTTGCAACAAATTGATGAGCAATG
CTTTTTTATAATGCCAACTTTGTATACAAAAGTTGTAATGTCCTCTCCTACCACGAGTTCCCTGGATACC
CCCCTGCCTGGAAATGGCCCCCCTCAGCCTGGCGCCCCTTCTTCTTCACCCACTGTAAAGGAGGAGGGTC
CGGAGCCGTGGCCCGGGGGTCCGGACCCTGATGTCCCAGGCACTGATGAGGCCAGCTCAGCCTGCAGCAC
AGACTGGGTCATCCCAGATCCCGAAGAGGAACCAGAGCGCAAGCGAAAGAAGGGCCCAGCCCCGAAGATG
CTGGGCCACGAGCTTTGCCGTGTCTGTGGGGACAAGGCCTCCGGCTTCCACTACAACGTGCTCAGCTGCG
AAGGCTGCAAGGGCTTCTTCCGGCGCAGTGTGGTCCGTGGTGGGGCCAGGCGCTATGCCTGCCGGGGTGG
CGGAACCTGCCAGATGGACGCTTTCATGCGGCGCAAGTGCCAGCAGTGCCGGCTGCGCAAGTGCAAGGAG
GCAGGGATGAGGGAGCAGTGCGTCCTTTCTGAAGAACAGATCCGGAAGAAGAAGATTCGGAAACAGCAGC
AGCAGGAGTCACAGTCACAGTCGCAGTCACCTGTGGGGCCGCAGGGCAGCAGCAGCTCAGCCTCTGGGCC
TGGGGCTTCCCCTGGTGGATCTGAGGCAGGCAGCCAGGGCTCCGGGGAAGGCGAGGGTGTCCAGCTAACA
GCGGCTCAAGAACTAATGATCCAGCAGTTGGTGGCGGCCCAACTGCAGTGCAACAAACGCTCCTTCTCCG
ACCAGCCCAAAGTCACGCCCTGGCCCCTGGGCGCAGACCCCCAGTCCCGAGATGCCCGCCAGCAACGCTT
TGCCCACTTCACGGAGCTGGCCATCATCTCAGTCCAGGAGATCGTGGACTTCGCTAAGCAAGTGCCTGGT
TTCCTGCAGCTGGGCCGGGAGGACCAGATCGCCCTCCTGAAGGCATCCACTATCGAGATCATGCTGCTAG
AGACAGCCAGGCGCTACAACCACGAGACAGAGTGTATCACCTTCTTGAAGGACTTCACCTACAGCAAGGA
CGACTTCCACCGTGCAGGCCTGCAGGTGGAGTTCATCAACCCCATCTTCGAGTTCTCGCGGGCCATGCGG
CGGCTGGGCCTGGACGACGCTGAGTACGCCCTGCTCATCGCCATCAACATCTTCTCGGCCGACCGGCCCA
ACGTGCAGGAGCCGGGCCGCGTGGAGGCGTTGCAGCAGCCCTACGTGGAGGCGCTGCTGTCCTACACGCG
CATCAAGAGGCCGCAGGACCAGCTGCGCTTCCCGCGCATGCTCATGAAGCTGGTGAGCCTGCGCACGCTG
AGCTCTGTGCACTCGGAGCAGGTCTTCGCCTTGCGGCTCCAGGACAAGAAGCTGCCGCCTCTGCTGTCGG
AGATCTGGGACGTCCACGAGTGAAACCCAGCTTTCTTGTACAAAGTTGGCATTATAAGAAAGCATTGCTT
ATCAATTTGTTGCAACGAACAGGTCACTATCAGTCAAAATAAAATCATTATTTGCCATCCAGCTGCAGGG
CGGCCGCGATATCCCCTATAGTGAGTCGTATTACATGGTCATAGCTGTTTCCTGGCAGCTCTGGCCCGTG
TCTCAAAATCTCTGATGTTACATTGCACAAGATAAAAATATATCATCATGAACAATAAAACTGTCTGCTT
ACATAAACAGTAATACAAGGGGTGTTATGAGCCATATTCAACGGGAAACGTCGAGGCCGCGATTAAATTC
CAACATGGATGCTGATTTATATGGGTATAAATGGGCTCGCGATAATGTCGGGCAATCAGGTGCGACAATC
TATCGCTTGTATGGGAAGCCCGATGCGCCAGAGTTGTTTCTGAAACATGGCAAAGGTAGCGTTGCCAATG
ATGTTACAGATGAGATGGTCAGACTAAACTGGCTGACGGAATTTATGCCTCTTCCGACCATCAAGCATTT
TATCCGTACTCCTGATGATGCATGGTTACTCACCACTGCGATCCCCGGAAAAACAGCATTCCAGGTATTA
GAAGAATATCCTGATTCAGGTGAAAATATTGTTGATGCGCTGGCAGTGTTCCTGCGCCGGTTGCATTCGA
TTCCTGTTTGTAATTGTCCTTTTAACAGCGATCGCGTATTTCGTCTCGCTCAGGCGCAATCACGAATGAA
TAACGGTTTGGTTGATGCGAGTGATTTTGATGACGAGCGTAATGGCTGGCCTGTTGAACAAGTCTGGAAA
GAAATGCATAAACTTTTGCCATTCTCACCGGATTCAGTCGTCACTCATGGTGATTTCTCACTTGATAACC
TTATTTTTGACGAGGGGAAATTAATAGGTTGTATTGATGTTGGACGAGTCGGAATCGCAGACCGATACCA
GGATCTTGCCATCCTATGGAACTGCCTCGGTGAGTTTTCTCCTTCATTACAGAAACGGCTTTTTCAAAAA
TATGGTATTGATAATCCTGATATGAATAAATTGCAGTTTCATTTGATGCTCGATGAGTTTTTCTAATCAG
AATTGGTTAATTGGTTGTAACACTGGCAGAGCATTACGCTGACTTGACGGGACGGCGCAAGCTCATGACC
AAAATCCCTTAACGTGAGTTACGCGTCGTTCCACTGAGCGTCAGACCCCGTAGAAAAGATCAAAGGATCT
TCTTGAGATCCTTTTTTTCTGCGCGTAATCTGCTGCTTGCAAACAAAAAAACCACCGCTACCAGCGGTGG
TTTGTTTGCCGGATCAAGAGCTACCAACTCTTTTTCCGAAGGTAACTGGCTTCAGCAGAGCGCAGATACC
AAATACTGTTCTTCTAGTGTAGCCGTAGTTAGGCCACCACTTCAAGAACTCTGTAGCACCGCCTACATAC
CTCGCTCTGCTAATCCTGTTACCAGTGGCTGCTGCCAGTGGCGATAAGTCGTGTCTTACCGGGTTGGACT
CAAGACGATAGTTACCGGATAAGGCGCAGCGGTCGGGCTGAACGGGGGGTTCGTGCACACAGCCCAGCTT
GGAGCGAACGACCTACACCGAACTGAGATACCTACAGCGTGAGCTATGAGAAAGCGCCACGCTTCCCGAA
GGGAGAAAGGCGGACAGGTATCCGGTAAGCGGCAGGGTCGGAACAGGAGAGCGCACGAGGGAGCTTCCAG
GGGGAAACGCCTGGTATCTTTATAGTCCTGTCGGGTTTCGCCACCTCTGACTTGAGCGTCGATTTTTGTG
ATGCTCGTCAGGGGGGCGGAGCCTATGGAAAAACGCCAGCAACGCGGCCTTTTTACGGTTCCTGGCCTTT
TGCTGGCCTTTTGCTCACATGTT
